>Addgene plasmid #64113 | pHAGE-TO-nls-st1dCas9-3nls-3XGFP-2nls | depositor full sequence | sequence record 107427 | pHAGE-TO-nls-st1dCas9-3nls-3XGFP-2nls sequence 12336 bps
TGGAAGGGCTAATTCACTCCCAAAGAAGACAAGATATCCTTGATCTGTGGATCTACCACACACAAGGCTA
CTTCCCTGATTAGCAGAACTACACACCAGGGCCAGGGGTCAGATATCCACTGACCTTTGGATGGTGCTAC
AAGCTAGTACCAGTTGAGCCAGATAAGGTAGAAGAGGCCAATAAAGGAGAGAACACCAGCTTGTTACACC
CTGTGAGCCTGCATGGGATGGATGACCCGGAGAGAGAAGTGTTAGAGTGGAGGTTTGACAGCCGCCTAGC
ATTTCATCACGTGGCCCGAGAGCTGCATCCGGAGTACTTCAAGAACTGCTGATATCGAGCTTGCTACAAG
GGACTTTCCGCTGGGGACTTTCCAGGGAGGCGTGGCCTGGGCGGGACTGGGGAGTGGCGAGCCCTCAGAT
CCTGCATATAAGCAGCTGCTTTTTGCCTGTACTGGGTCTCTCTGGTTAGACCAGATCTGAGCCTGGGAGC
TCTCTGGCTAACTAGGGAACCCACTGCTTAAGCCTCAATAAAGCTTGCCTTGAGTGCTTCAAGTAGTGTG
TGCCCGTCTGTTGTGTGACTCTGGTAACTAGAGATCCCTCAGACCCTTTTAGTCAGTGTGGAAAATCTCT
AGCAGTGGCGCCCGAACAGGGACTTGAAAGCGAAAGGGAAACCAGAGGAGCTCTCTCGACGCAGGACTCG
GCTTGCTGAAGCGCGCACGGCAAGAGGCGAGGGGCGGCGACTGGTGAGTACGCCAAAAATTTTGACTAGC
GGAGGCTAGAAGGAGAGAGATGGGTGCGAGAGCGTCAGTATTAAGCGGGGGAGAATTAGATCGCGATGGG
AAAAAATTCGGTTAAGGCCAGGGGGAAAGAAAAAATATAAATTAAAACATATAGTATGGGCAAGCAGGGA
GCTAGAACGATTCGCAGTTAATCCTGGCCTGTTAGAAACATCAGAAGGCTGTAGACAAATACTGGGACAG
CTACAACCATCCCTTCAGACAGGATCAGAAGAACTTAGATCATTATATAATACAGTAGCAACCCTCTATT
GTGTGCATCAAAGGATAGAGATAAAAGACACCAAGGAAGCTTTAGACAAGATAGAGGAAGAGCAAAACAA
AAGTAAGACCACCGCACAGCAAGCGGCCGGCCGCTGATCTTCAGACCTGGAGGAGGAGATATGAGGGACA
ATTGGAGAAGTGAATTATATAAATATAAAGTAGTAAAAATTGAACCATTAGGAGTAGCACCCACCAAGGC
AAAGAGAAGAGTGGTGCAGAGAGAAAAAAGAGCAGTGGGAATAGGAGCTTTGTTCCTTGGGTTCTTGGGA
GCAGCAGGAAGCACTATGGGCGCAGCGTCAATGACGCTGACGGTACAGGCCAGACAATTATTGTCTGGTA
TAGTGCAGCAGCAGAACAATTTGCTGAGGGCTATTGAGGCGCAACAGCATCTGTTGCAACTCACAGTCTG
GGGCATCAAGCAGCTCCAGGCAAGAATCCTGGCTGTGGAAAGATACCTAAAGGATCAACAGCTCCTGGGG
ATTTGGGGTTGCTCTGGAAAACTCATTTGCACCACTGCTGTGCCTTGGAATGCTAGTTGGAGTAATAAAT
CTCTGGAACAGATTTGGAATCACACGACCTGGATGGAGTGGGACAGAGAAATTAACAATTACACAAGCTT
AATACACTCCTTAATTGAAGAATCGCAAAACCAGCAAGAAAAGAATGAACAAGAATTATTGGAATTAGAT
AAATGGGCAAGTTTGTGGAATTGGTTTAACATAACAAATTGGCTGTGGTATATAAAATTATTCATAATGA
TAGTAGGAGGCTTGGTAGGTTTAAGAATAGTTTTTGCTGTACTTTCTATAGTGAATAGAGTTAGGCAGGG
ATATTCACCATTATCGTTTCAGACCCACCTCCCAACCCCGAGGGGACCCGACAGGCCCGAAGGAATAGAA
GAAGAAGGTGGAGAGAGAGACAGAGACAGATCCATTCGATTAGTGAACGGATCTCGACGGTATCGCCGAA
TTGACAAATGGCAGTATTCATCCACAATTTTAAAAGAAAAGGGGGGATTGGGGGGTACAGTGCAGGGGAA
AGAATAGTAGACATAATAGCAACAGACATACAAACTAAAGAATTACAAAAACAAATTACAAAAATTCAAA
ATTTTCGGGTTTATTACAGGGACAGCAGAGATCCAGTTTGGACTAGCGATGCTAGCTGATGCGGGCCCTA
GTTATTAATAGTAATCAATTACGGGGTCATTAGTTCATAGCCCATATATGGAGTTCCGCGTTACATAACT
TACGGTAAATGGCCCGCCTGGCTGACCGCCCAACGACCCCCGCCCATTGACGTCAATAATGACGTATGTT
CCCATAGTAACGCCAATAGGGACTTTCCATTGACGTCAATGGGTGGAGTATTTACGGTAAACTGCCCACT
TGGCAGTACATCAAGTGTATCATATGCCAAGTACGCCCCCTATTGACGTCAATGACGGTAAATGGCCCGC
CTGGCATTATGCCCAGTACATGACCTTATGGGACTTTCCTACTTGGCAGTACATCTACGTATTAGTCATC
GCTATTACCATGGTGATGCGGTTTTGGCAGTACATCAATGGGCGTGGATAGCGGTTTGACTCACGGGGAT
TTCCAAGTCTCCACCCCATTGACGTCAATGGGAGTTTGTTTTGGCACCAAAATCAACGGGACTTTCCAAA
ATGTCGTAACAACTCCGCCCCATTGACGCAAATGGGCGGTAGGCGTGTACGGTGGGAGGTCTATATAAGC
AGAGCTCTCCCTATCAGTGATAGAGATCTCCCTATCAGTGATAGAGATCGTCGACGAGCTCGTTTAGTGA
ACCGTCAGATCGCCTGGAGACGCCATCCACGCTGTTTTGACCTCCATAGAAGACACCGGGACCGATCCAG
CCTACCGGTTAAGGTGAACGCGTGCAGGCTGGCGCCACCATGGCCCCTAAAAAGAAACGCAAGGTCGAAT
TCGGAAGCGACCTGGTGCTGGGCCTGGCCATCGGCATCGGCAGCGTGGGCGTGGGCATCCTGAACAAGGT
GACCGGCGAGATCATCCACAAGAACAGTCGCATCTTCCCTGCTGCTCAGGCTGAGAACAACCTGGTGCGC
CGCACCAACCGCCAGGGTCGCCGGCTTGCTCGCCGCAAGAAGCACCGGCGCGTGCGCCTGAACCGCCTGT
TCGAGGAGAGCGGCCTGATCACCGACTTCACCAAGATCAGCATCAACCTGAACCCCTACCAGCTGCGCGT
GAAGGGCCTGACCGACGAGCTGAGCAACGAGGAGCTGTTCATCGCCCTGAAGAACATGGTGAAGCACCGC
GGCATCAGCTACCTGGACGACGCCAGCGACGACGGCAACAGCAGCGTGGGCGACTACGCCCAGATCGTGA
AGGAGAACAGCAAGCAGCTGGAGACCAAGACCCCCGGCCAGATCCAGCTGGAGCGCTACCAGACCTACGG
CCAGCTGCGCGGCGACTTCACCGTGGAGAAGGACGGCAAGAAGCACCGCCTGATCAACGTGTTCCCCACC
AGCGCCTACCGCAGCGAGGCCCTGCGCATCCTGCAGACCCAGCAGGAGTTCAACCCCCAGATCACCGACG
AGTTCATCAACCGCTACCTGGAGATCCTGACCGGCAAGCGCAAGTACTACCACGGCCCCGGCAACGAGAA
GAGCCGCACCGACTACGGCCGCTACCGCACCAGCGGCGAGACCCTGGACAACATCTTCGGCATCCTGATC
GGCAAGTGCACCTTCTACCCCGACGAGTTCCGCGCCGCCAAGGCCAGCTACACCGCCCAGGAGTTCAACC
TGCTGAACGACCTGAACAACCTGACCGTGCCCACCGAGACCAAGAAGCTGAGCAAGGAGCAGAAGAACCA
GATCATCAACTACGTGAAGAACGAGAAGGCCATGGGCCCCGCCAAGCTGTTCAAGTACATCGCCAAGCTG
CTGAGCTGCGACGTGGCCGACATCAAGGGCTACCGCATCGACAAGAGCGGCAAGGCCGAGATCCACACCT
TCGAGGCCTACCGCAAGATGAAGACCCTGGAGACCCTGGACATCGAGCAGATGGACCGCGAGACCCTGGA
CAAGCTGGCCTACGTGCTGACCCTGAACACCGAGCGCGAGGGCATCCAGGAGGCCCTGGAGCACGAGTTC
GCCGACGGCAGCTTCAGCCAGAAGCAGGTGGACGAGCTGGTGCAGTTCCGCAAGGCCAACAGCAGCATCT
TCGGCAAGGGCTGGCACAACTTCAGCGTGAAGCTGATGATGGAGCTGATCCCCGAGCTGTACGAGACCAG
CGAGGAGCAGATGACCATCCTGACCCGCCTGGGCAAGCAGAAGACCACCAGCAGCAGCAACAAGACCAAG
TACATCGACGAGAAGCTGCTGACCGAGGAGATCTACAACCCCGTGGTGGCCAAGAGCGTGCGCCAGGCCA
TCAAGATCGTGAACGCCGCCATCAAGGAGTACGGCGACTTCGACAACATCGTGATCGAGATGGCCCGCGA
GACCAACGAGGACGACGAGAAGAAGGCCATCCAGAAGATCCAGAAGGCCAACAAGGACGAGAAGGACGCC
GCCATGCTGAAGGCCGCCAACCAGTACAACGGCAAGGCCGAGCTGCCCCACAGCGTGTTCCACGGCCACA
AGCAGCTGGCCACCAAGATCCGCCTGTGGCACCAGCAGGGCGAGCGCTGCCTGTACACCGGCAAGACCAT
CAGCATCCACGACCTGATCAACAACAGCAACCAGTTCGAGGTGGCTGCCATCCTGCCCCTGAGCATCACC
TTCGACGACAGCCTGGCCAACAAGGTGCTGGTGTACGCCACCGCCGCTCAGGAGAAGGGCCAGCGCACCC
CCTACCAGGCCCTGGACAGCATGGACGACGCCTGGAGCTTCCGCGAGCTGAAGGCCTTCGTGCGCGAGAG
CAAGACCCTGAGCAACAAGAAGAAGGAGTACCTGCTGACCGAGGAGGACATCAGCAAGTTCGACGTGCGC
AAGAAGTTCATCGAGCGCAACCTGGTGGACACCCGCTACGCCAGCCGCGTGGTGCTGAACGCCCTGCAGG
AGCACTTCCGCGCCCACAAGATCGACACCAAGGTGAGCGTGGTGCGCGGCCAGTTCACCAGCCAGCTGCG
CCGCCACTGGGGCATCGAGAAGACCCGCGACACCTACCACCACCACGCCGTGGACGCCCTGATCATTGCG
GCTTCTAGCCAGCTGAACCTGTGGAAGAAGCAGAAGAACACCCTGGTGAGCTACAGCGAGGACCAGCTGC
TGGACATCGAGACCGGCGAGCTGATCAGCGACGACGAGTACAAGGAGAGCGTGTTCAAGGCCCCCTACCA
GCACTTCGTGGACACCCTGAAGAGCAAGGAGTTCGAGGACAGCATCCTGTTCAGCTACCAGGTGGACAGC
AAGTTCAACCGCAAGATCAGCGACGCCACCATCTACGCCACCCGCCAGGCCAAGGTGGGCAAGGACAAGG
CCGACGAGACCTACGTGCTGGGCAAGATCAAGGACATCTACACCCAGGACGGCTACGACGCCTTCATGAA
GATCTACAAGAAGGACAAGAGCAAGTTCCTGATGTACCGCCACGACCCCCAGACCTTCGAGAAGGTGATC
GAGCCCATCCTGGAGAACTACCCCAACAAGCAGATCAACGATAAAGGCAAGGAGGTGCCCTGCAACCCCT
TCCTGAAGTACAAGGAGGAGCACGGCTACATCCGCAAGTACAGCAAGAAGGGCAACGGCCCCGAGATCAA
GAGCCTGAAGTACTACGACAGCAAGCTGGGCAACCACATCGACATCACCCCCAAGGACAGCAACAACAAG
GTGGTGCTGCAGAGCGTGAGCCCCTGGCGCGCCGACGTGTACTTCAACAAGACCACCGGCAAGTACGAGA
TCCTGGGCCTGAAGTACGCCGACCTGCAGTTTGATAAGGGCACCGGCACCTACAAGATCAGCCAGGAGAA
GTACAACGACATCAAGAAGAAGGAGGGCGTGGACAGCGACAGCGAGTTCAAGTTCACCCTGTACAAGAAC
GACCTTCTGCTGGTGAAGGACACCGAGACCAAGGAGCAACAGCTGTTCCGCTTCCTGAGCCGCACCATGC
CCAAGCAGAAGCACTACGTGGAGCTGAAGCCCTACGACAAGCAGAAGTTCGAGGGCGGCGAGGCCCTGAT
CAAGGTGCTGGGCAACGTGGCCAACAGCGGCCAGTGCAAGAAGGGCCTGGGCAAGAGCAACATCAGCATC
TACAAGGTGCGCACCGACGTGCTGGGCAACCAGCACATCATCAAGAACGAGGGCGACAAGCCCAAGCTGG
ACTTCGGCTCTACTAGTGGCCCCAAGAAGAAGAGGAAGGTAGGAAGTGGAAGCCCAAAGAAAAAGCGGAA
AGTGGGCTCACCGAAAAAGAAGCGTAAGGTTGGATCCGGAAGTATGCGTAAAGGCGAAGAGCTGTTCACT
GGTGTCGTCCCTATTCTGGTGGAACTGGATGGTGATGTCAACGGTCATAAGTTTTCCGTGCGTGGCGAGG
GTGAAGGTGACGCAACTAATGGTAAACTGACGCTGAAGTTCATCTGTACTACTGGTAAACTGCCGGTACC
TTGGCCGACTCTGGTAACGACGCTGACTTATGGTGTTCAGTGCTTTGCTCGTTATCCGGACCATATGAAG
CAGCATGACTTCTTCAAGTCCGCCATGCCGGAAGGCTATGTGCAGGAACGCACGATTTCCTTTAAGGATG
ACGGCACGTACAAAACGCGTGCGGAAGTGAAATTTGAAGGCGATACCCTGGTAAACCGCATTGAGCTGAA
AGGCATTGACTTTAAAGAAGACGGCAATATCCTGGGCCATAAGCTGGAATACAATTTTAACAGCCACAAT
GTTTACATCACCGCCGATAAACAAAAAAATGGCATTAAAGCGAATTTTAAAATTCGCCACAACGTGGAGG
ATGGCAGCGTGCAGCTGGCTGATCACTACCAGCAAAACACTCCAATCGGTGATGGTCCTGTTCTGCTGCC
AGACAATCACTATCTGAGCACGCAAAGCGTTCTGTCTAAAGATCCGAACGAGAAACGCGATCATATGGTT
CTGCTGGAGTTCGTAACCGCAGCGGGCATCACGCATGGTATGGATGAACTGTACAAATCTGGCGGCCGCT
CTGGCATGCGTAAAGGCGAAGAGCTGTTCACTGGTGTCGTCCCTATTCTGGTGGAACTGGATGGTGATGT
CAACGGTCATAAGTTTTCCGTGCGTGGCGAGGGTGAAGGTGACGCAACTAATGGTAAACTGACGCTGAAG
TTCATCTGTACTACTGGTAAACTGCCGGTACCTTGGCCGACTCTGGTAACGACGCTGACTTATGGTGTTC
AGTGCTTTGCTCGTTATCCGGACCATATGAAGCAGCATGACTTCTTCAAGTCCGCCATGCCGGAAGGCTA
TGTGCAGGAACGCACGATTTCCTTTAAGGATGACGGCACGTACAAAACGCGTGCGGAAGTGAAATTTGAA
GGCGATACCCTGGTAAACCGCATTGAGCTGAAAGGCATTGACTTTAAAGAAGACGGCAATATCCTGGGCC
ATAAGCTGGAATACAATTTTAACAGCCACAATGTTTACATCACCGCCGATAAACAAAAAAATGGCATTAA
AGCGAATTTTAAAATTCGCCACAACGTGGAGGATGGCAGCGTGCAGCTGGCTGATCACTACCAGCAAAAC
ACTCCAATCGGTGATGGTCCTGTTCTGCTGCCAGACAATCACTATCTGAGCACGCAAAGCGTTCTGTCTA
AAGATCCGAACGAGAAACGCGATCATATGGTTCTGCTGGAGTTCGTAACCGCAGCGGGCATCACGCATGG
TATGGATGAACTGTACAAAGGTAGCATCGATGGTAGCATGCGTAAAGGCGAAGAGCTGTTCACTGGTGTC
GTCCCTATTCTGGTGGAACTGGATGGTGATGTCAACGGTCATAAGTTTTCCGTGCGTGGCGAGGGTGAAG
GTGACGCAACTAATGGTAAACTGACGCTGAAGTTCATCTGTACTACTGGTAAACTGCCGGTACCTTGGCC
GACTCTGGTAACGACGCTGACTTATGGTGTTCAGTGCTTTGCTCGTTATCCGGACCATATGAAGCAGCAT
GACTTCTTCAAGTCCGCCATGCCGGAAGGCTATGTGCAGGAACGCACGATTTCCTTTAAGGATGACGGCA
CGTACAAAACGCGTGCGGAAGTGAAATTTGAAGGCGATACCCTGGTAAACCGCATTGAGCTGAAAGGCAT
TGACTTTAAAGAAGACGGCAATATCCTGGGCCATAAGCTGGAATACAATTTTAACAGCCACAATGTTTAC
ATCACCGCCGATAAACAAAAAAATGGCATTAAAGCGAATTTTAAAATTCGCCACAACGTGGAGGATGGCA
GCGTGCAGCTGGCTGATCACTACCAGCAAAACACTCCAATCGGTGATGGTCCTGTTCTGCTGCCAGACAA
TCACTATCTGAGCACGCAAAGCGTTCTGTCTAAAGATCCGAACGAGAAACGCGATCATATGGTTCTGCTG
GAGTTCGTAACCGCAGCGGGCATCACGCATGGTATGGATGAACTGTACAAACTCGAGCCAAAGAAAAAGC
GGAAAGTGGGCTCACCGAAAAAGAAGCGTAAGGTTTAATCTAGATAATCAACCTCTGGATTACAAAATTT
GTGAAAGATTGACTGGTATTCTTAACTATGTTGCTCCTTTTACGCTATGTGGATACGCTGCTTTAATGCC
TTTGTATCATGCTATTGCTTCCCGTATGGCTTTCATTTTCTCCTCCTTGTATAAATCCTGGTTGCTGTCT
CTTTATGAGGAGTTGTGGCCCGTTGTCAGGCAACGTGGCGTGGTGTGCACTGTGTTTGCTGACGCAACCC
CCACTGGTTGGGGCATTGCCACCACCTGTCAGCTCCTTTCCGGGACTTTCGCTTTCCCCCTCCCTATTGC
CACGGCGGAACTCATCGCCGCCTGCCTTGCCCGCTGCTGGACAGGGGCTCGGCTGTTGGGCACTGACAAT
TCCGTGGTGTTGTCGGGGAAATCATCGTCCTTTCCTTGGCTGCTCGCCTGTGTTGCCACCTGGATTCTGC
GCGGGACGTCCTTCTGCTACGTCCCTTCGGCCCTCAATCCAGCGGACCTTCCTTCCCGCGGCCTGCTGCC
GGCTCTGCGGCCTCTTCCGCGTCTTCGCCTTCGCCCTCAGACGAGTCGGATCTCCCTTTGGGCCGCCTCC
CCGCCTGAGATCCTTTAAGACCAATGACTTACAAGGCAGCTGTAGATCTTAGCCACTTTTTAAAAGAAAA
GGGGGGACTGGAAGGGCTAATTCACTCCCAACGAAGACAAGATCTGCTTTTTGCTTGTACTGGGTCTCTC
TGGTTAGACCAGATCTGAGCCTGGGAGCTCTCTGGCTAACTAGGGAACCCACTGCTTAAGCCTCAATAAA
GCTTGCCTTGAGTGCTTCAAGTAGTGTGTGCCCGTCTGTTGTGTGACTCTGGTAACTAGAGATCCCTCAG
ACCCTTTTAGTCAGTGTGGAAAATCTCTAGCAGTAGTAGTTCATGTCATCTTATTATTCAGTATTTATAA
CTTGCAAAGAAATGAATATCAGAGAGTGAGAGGCCCGGGTTAATTAAGGAAAGGGCTAGATCATTCTTGA
AGACGAAAGGGCCTCGTGATACGCCTATTTTTATAGGTTAATGTCATGATAATAATGGTTTCTTAGACGT
CAGGTGGCACTTTTCGGGGAAATGTGCGCGGAACCCCTATTTGTTTATTTTTCTAAATACATTCAAATAT
GTATCCGCTCATGAGACAATAACCCTGATAAATGCTTCAATAATATTGAAAAAGGAAGAGTATGAGTATT
CAACATTTCCGTGTCGCCCTTATTCCCTTTTTTGCGGCATTTTGCCTTCCTGTTTTTGCTCACCCAGAAA
CGCTGGTGAAAGTAAAAGATGCTGAAGATCAGTTGGGTGCACGAGTGGGTTACATCGAACTGGATCTCAA
CAGCGGTAAGATCCTTGAGAGTTTTCGCCCCGAAGAACGTTTTCCAATGATGAGCACTTTTAAAGTTCTG
CTATGTGGCGCGGTATTATCCCGTGTTGACGCCGGGCAAGAGCAACTCGGTCGCCGCATACACTATTCTC
AGAATGACTTGGTTGAGTACTCACCAGTCACAGAAAAGCATCTTACGGATGGCATGACAGTAAGAGAATT
ATGCAGTGCTGCCATAACCATGAGTGATAACACTGCGGCCAACTTACTTCTGACAACGATCGGAGGACCG
AAGGAGCTAACCGCTTTTTTGCACAACATGGGGGATCATGTAACTCGCCTTGATCGTTGGGAACCGGAGC
TGAATGAAGCCATACCAAACGACGAGCGTGACACCACGATGCCTGTAGCAATGGCAACAACGTTGCGCAA
ACTATTAACTGGCGAACTACTTACTCTAGCTTCCCGGCAACAATTAATAGACTGGATGGAGGCGGATAAA
GTTGCAGGACCACTTCTGCGCTCGGCCCTTCCGGCTGGCTGGTTTATTGCTGATAAATCTGGAGCCGGTG
AGCGTGGGTCTCGCGGTATCATTGCAGCACTGGGGCCAGATGGTAAGCCCTCCCGTATCGTAGTTATCTA
CACGACGGGGAGTCAGGCAACTATGGATGAACGAAATAGACAGATCGCTGAGATAGGTGCCTCACTGATT
AAGCATTGGTAACTGTCAGACCAAGTTTACTCATATATACTTTAGATTGATTTAAAACTTCATTTTTAAT
TTAAAAGGATCTAGGTGAAGATCCTTTTTGATAATCTCATGACCAAAATCCCTTAACGTGAGTTTTCGTT
CCACTGAGCGTCAGACCCCGTAGAAAAGATCAAAGGATCTTCTTGAGATCCTTTTTTTCTGCGCGTAATC
TGCTGCTTGCAAACAAAAAAACCACCGCTACCAGCGGTGGTTTGTTTGCCGGATCAAGAGCTACCAACTC
TTTTTCCGAAGGTAACTGGCTTCAGCAGAGCGCAGATACCAAATACTGTTCTTCTAGTGTAGCCGTAGTT
AGGCCACCACTTCAAGAACTCTGTAGCACCGCCTACATACCTCGCTCTGCTAATCCTGTTACCAGTGGCT
GCTGCCAGTGGCGATAAGTCGTGTCTTACCGGGTTGGACTCAAGACGATAGTTACCGGATAAGGCGCAGC
GGTCGGGCTGAACGGGGGGTTCGTGCACACAGCCCAGCTTGGAGCGAACGACCTACACCGAACTGAGATA
CCTACAGCGTGAGCTATGAGAAAGCGCCACGCTTCCCGAAGGGAGAAAGGCGGACAGGTATCCGGTAAGC
GGCAGGGTCGGAACAGGAGAGCGCACGAGGGAGCTTCCAGGGGGAAACGCCTGGTATCTTTATAGTCCTG
TCGGGTTTCGCCACCTCTGACTTGAGCGTCGATTTTTGTGATGCTCGTCAGGGGGGCGGAGCCTATGGAA
AAACGCCAGCAACGCGGCCTTTTTACGGTTCCTGGCCTTTTGCTGGCCTTTTGCTCACATGTTCTTTCCT
GCGTTATCCCCTGATTCTGTGGATAACCGTATTACCGCCTTTGAGTGAGCTGATACCGCTCGCCGCAGCC
GAACGACCGAGCGCAGCGAGTCAGTGAGCGAGGAAGCGGAAGAGCGCCCAATACGCAAACCGCCTCTCCC
CGCGCGTTGGCCGATTCATTAATGCAGCAAGCTCATGGCTGACTAATTTTTTTTATTTATGCAGAGGCCG
AGGCCGCCTCGGCCTCTGAGCTATTCCAGAAGTAGTGAGGAGGCTTTTTTGGAGGCCTAGGCTTTTGCAA
AAAGCTCCCCGTGGCACGACAGGTTTCCCGACTGGAAAGCGGGCAGTGAGCGCAACGCAATTAATGTGAG
TTAGCTCACTCATTAGGCACCCCAGGCTTTACACTTTATGCTTCCGGCTCGTATGTTGTGTGGAATTGTG
AGCGGATAACAATTTCACACAGGAAACAGCTATGACATGATTACGAATTTCACAAATAAAGCATTTTTTT
CACTGCATTCTAGTTGTGGTTTGTCCAAACTCATCAATGTATCTTATCATGTCTGGATCAACTGGATAAC
TCAAGCTAACCAAAATCATCCCAAACTTCCCACCCCATACCCTATTACCACTGCCAATTACCTGTGGTTT
CATTTACTCTAAACCTGTGATTCCTCTGAATTATTTTCATTTTAAAGAAATTGTATTTGTTAAATATGTA
CTACAAACTTAGTAGT
Features (pLannotate 1.2.2; 29 found; start..end, strand, type, name):
    377..634     +  LTR            5' LTR (truncated): truncated 5' long terminal repeat (LTR) from HIV-1
    681..806     +  misc_feature   HIV-1 Ψ: packaging signal of human immunodeficiency virus type 1
    790..1128    +  CDS            HIV-1 gag (fragment): gag protein from human immunodeficiency virus 1; gag
   1303..1536    +  misc_feature   RRE: The Rev response element (RRE) of HIV-1 allows for Rev-dependent mRNA export from the nucleus to the cytoplasm.
   1913..2013    +  CDS            Rev (fragment): human immunodeficiency virus 1 (HIV-1) Rev protein; rev; enhances nuclear export of unspliced and incompletely spliced viral mRNAs
   2058..2175    +  misc_feature   cPPT/CTS: central polypurine tract and central termination sequence of HIV-1
   2299..2602    +  enhancer       CMV enhancer: human cytomegalovirus immediate early enhancer
   2603..2806    +  promoter       CMV promoter: human cytomegalovirus (CMV) immediate early promoter
   2808..2827    +  promoter       PLtetO-1 promoter (fragment): modified phage lambda PL promoter with tet operator sites (Lutz and Bujard, 1997)
   2829..2848    +  promoter       PLtetO-1 promoter (fragment): modified phage lambda PL promoter with tet operator sites (Lutz and Bujard, 1997)
   2856..2889    +  promoter       TRE3GV promoter (fragment): 3rd-generation Tet-responsive promoter that can be activated by binding of Tet-On® 3G, optimized for retroviral and lentiviral vectors
   3016..6375    +  CDS            St1dCas9: catalytically dead mutant of the Cas9 endonuclease from the Streptococcus thermophilus Type II CRISPR/Cas system RNA-guided DNA-binding protein that lacks endonuclease activity due to the mutations D9A, D598A, H599A, and N622A
   6484..7197    +  CDS            superfolder GFP: GFP variant that folds robustly even when fused to poorly folded proteins (Pédelacq et al., 2006)
   7216..7929    +  CDS            superfolder GFP: GFP variant that folds robustly even when fused to poorly folded proteins (Pédelacq et al., 2006)
   7948..8661    +  CDS            superfolder GFP: GFP variant that folds robustly even when fused to poorly folded proteins (Pédelacq et al., 2006)
   8726..9314    +  misc_feature   WPRE: woodchuck hepatitis virus posttranscriptional regulatory element
   9322..9387    +  CDS            nef (fragment): NEF_HV1Z2 - Experimental evidence at protein level: Swiss-Prot protein existence level 1. Extracellular Nef protein targets CD4(+) T-lymphocytes for apoptosis by interacting with CXCR4 surface receptors. From Human immunodeficiency virus type 1 group M subtype D (isolate Z2/CDC-Z34) (HIV-1).
   9389..9622    +  LTR            3' LTR (ΔU3): self-inactivating 3' long terminal repeat (LTR) from HIV-1
   9827..9931    +  promoter       AmpR promoter: bla
   9932..10792   +  CDS            AmpR: β-lactamase; bla; confers resistance to ampicillin, carbenicillin, and related antibiotics
  10963..11551   +  rep_origin     ori: high-copy-number ColE1/pMB1/pBR322/pUC origin of replication
  11734..11788   +  CDS            lacI (fragment): lac repressor; lacI; The lac repressor binds to the lac operator to inhibit transcription in E. coli. This inhibition can be relieved by adding lactose or isopropyl-β-D-thiogalactopyranoside (IPTG).
  11794..11887   +  rep_origin     SV40 ori (fragment): SV40 origin of replication
  11912..11949   +  CDS            lacI (fragment): lac repressor; lacI; The lac repressor binds to the lac operator to inhibit transcription in E. coli. This inhibition can be relieved by adding lactose or isopropyl-β-D-thiogalactopyranoside (IPTG).
  11962..11983   +  protein_bind   CAP binding site: CAP binding activates transcription in the presence of cAMP. E. coli catabolite activator protein
  11998..12028   +  promoter       lac promoter: promoter for the E. coli lac operon
  12032..12054   +  protein_bind   lac operator (fragment): The lac repressor binds to the lac operator to inhibit transcription in E. coli. This inhibition can be relieved by adding lactose or isopropyl-β-D-thiogalactopyranoside (IPTG). lac repressor encoded by lacI
  12086..12169   +  polyA_signal   SV40 poly(A) signal (fragment): SV40 polyadenylation signal
  12336..329     +  CDS            nef (fragment) (across the origin): NEF_HV1BR - Experimental evidence at protein level: Swiss-Prot protein existence level 1. Extracellular Nef protein targets CD4(+) T-lymphocytes for apoptosis by interacting with CXCR4 surface receptors (PubMed:14990729). From Human immunodeficiency virus type 1 group M subtype B (isolate BRU/LAI) (HIV-1).
