[The description below was written by a language model from this plasmid's Addgene catalogue record and pLannotate feature annotations shown in this document.]
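Description:
pHAGE-TO-nls-st1dCas9-3nls-3XGFP-2nls is a 12.3 kb HIV-1-based lentiviral expression plasmid built on the pHAGE-DEST backbone for producing a fluorescent, nuclease-dead Streptococcus thermophilus Cas9 in mammalian cells. In bacteria it is maintained through a high-copy ColE1/pUC-type origin and selected with ampicillin via the bla gene. The viral portion carries a truncated 5' LTR, the Ψ packaging signal with an adjoining gag fragment, the Rev response element for Rev-dependent nuclear export of the genomic RNA, the cPPT/CTS, a WPRE downstream of the payload to boost transcript expression, and a ΔU3 self-inactivating 3' LTR. This arrangement lets the cassette be packaged into particles when helper functions are supplied in trans and integrated into target cells. No mammalian selection marker is annotated, so the GFP signal itself is the evident means of identifying expressing cells.

The payload is driven by the CMV-TO promoter: the CMV enhancer and immediate early promoter followed by tet operator sequences, which the annotation software picks up as short PLtetO-1 and TRE3GV fragments. Such a design is normally repressed in cells expressing the Tet repressor and induced by tetracycline or doxycycline, while behaving constitutively elsewhere. The open reading frame encodes St1 dCas9, inactivated by the D9A, D598A, H599A and N622A mutations so that it binds guide-specified DNA without cutting. It is fused to three tandem copies of superfolder GFP. The plasmid name indicates nuclear localization signals at the N-terminus, between dCas9 and the GFP array, and at the C-terminus, though these are not separately annotated. No guide RNA cassette is present, so a matching St1 sgRNA must come from another construct. The associated work used orthogonal dCas9 fusions in different colours to label chromosomal loci in human cells.
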