Addgene plasmid #64113: pHAGE-TO-nls-st1dCas9-3nls-3XGFP-2nls
Purpose: Expression of St1 dCas9-3XGFP in mammalian cells
Depositing lab: Thoru Pederson. Depositing organization: University of Massachusetts, Worcester. Publication: Multicolor CRISPR labeling of chromosomal loci in human cells. Ma H, Naseri A, Reyes-Gutierrez P, Wolfe SA, Zhang S, Pederson T. Proc Natl Acad Sci U S A. 2015 Mar 10;112(10):3002-7. doi: 10.1073/pnas.1420024112. Epub 2015 Feb 23. PubMed 25713381.
Backbone
  Vector backbone: pHAGE-DEST
  Backbone size w/o insert (bp): 6000
  Total vector size (bp): 12336
  Vector type: Mammalian Expression, Lentiviral, CRISPR
Growth in bacteria
  Bacterial resistance: Ampicillin, 100 μg/mL
  Growth temperature: 37°C
  Growth strain: Stbl3
  Copy number: High Copy
Gene/Insert
  Gene/Insert name: St1 dCas9
  Species: Synthetic
  Insert size (bp): 3357
  Promoter: CMV-TO
  Tag / fusion protein: 3XsfGFP
  Cloning method: Restriction Enzyme; 5′ cloning site EcoRI (not destroyed); 3′ cloning site XbaI (not destroyed)
  Sequencing primers: 5′ cgaaggaatagaagaagaaggtgga; 3′ CCAAAGGGAGATCCGACTCG
Terms and licenses: Academic/Nonprofit Terms; Industry Terms: Not Available to Industry
How to cite: pHAGE-TO-nls-st1dCas9-3nls-3XGFP-2nls was a gift from Thoru Pederson (Addgene plasmid # 64113 ; http://n2t.net/addgene:64113 ; RRID:Addgene_64113)
