>Addgene plasmid #64113 | pHAGE-TO-nls-st1dCas9-3nls-3XGFP-2nls | addgene partial sequence | sequence record 110333 | CMV-F 5'-CGCAAATGGGCGGTAGGCGTG-3'
GTGATAGAGATCTCCCTATCAGTGATAGAGATCGTCGACGAGCTCGTTTAGTGAACCGTCAGATCGCCTG
GAGACGCCATCCACGCTGTTTTGACCTCCATAGAAGACACCGGGACCGATCCAGCCTACCGGTTAAGGTG
AACGCGTGCAGGCTGGCGCCACCATGGCCCCTAAAAAGAAACGCAAGGTCGAATTCGGAAGCGACCTGGT
GCTGGGCCTGGCCATCGGCATCGGCAGCGTGGGCGTGGGCATCCTGAACAAGGTGACCGGCGAGATCATC
CACAAGAACAGTCGCATCTTCCCTGCTGCTCAGGCTGAGAACAACCTGGTGCGCCGCACCAACCGCCAGG
GTCGCCGGCTTGCTCGCCGCAAGAAGCACCGGCGCGTGCGCCTGAACCGCCTGTTCGAGGAGAGCGGCCT
GATCACCGACTTCACCAAGATCAGCATCAACCTGAACCCCTACCAGCTGCGCGTGAAGGGCCTGACCGAC
GAGCTGAGCAACGAGGAGCTGTTCATCGCCCTGAAGAACATGGTGAAGCACCGCGGCATCAGCTACCTGG
ACGACGCCAGCGACGACGGCAACAGCAGCGTGGGCGACTACGCCCAGATCGTGAAGGAGAACAGCAAGCA
GCTGGAGACCAAGACCCCCGGCCAGATCCAGCTGGAGCGCTACCAGACCTACGGCCAGCTGCGCGGCGAC
TTCACCGTGGAGAAGGACGGCAAGAAGCACCGCCTGATCAACGTGTTCCCCACCAGCGCCTACCGCAGCG
AGGCCCTGCGCATCCTGC
