>Addgene plasmid #64113 | pHAGE-TO-nls-st1dCas9-3nls-3XGFP-2nls | addgene partial sequence | sequence record 110454 | WPRE-R 5'-CATAGCGTAAAAGGAGCAACA-3'
ATCCAGAGGTTGATTATCTAGATTAAACCTTACGCTTCTTTTTCGGTGAGCCCACTTTCCGCTTTTTCTT
TGGCTCGAGTTTGTACAGTTCATCCATACCATGCGTGATGCCCGCTGCGGTTACGAACTCCAGCAGAACC
ATATGATCGCGTTTCTCGTTCGGATCTTTAGACAGAACGCTTTGCGTGCTCAGATAGTGATTGTCTGGCA
GCAGAACAGGACCATCACCGATTGGAGTGTTTTGCTGGTAGTGATCAGCCAGCTGCACGCTGCCATCCTC
CACGTTGTGGCGAATTTTAAAATTCGCTTTAATGCCATTTTTTTGTTTATCGGCGGTGATGTAAACATTG
TGGCTGTTAAAATTGTATTCCAGCTTATGGCCCAGGATATTGCCGTCTTCTTTAAAGTCAATGCCTTTCA
GCTCAATGCGGTTTACCAGGGTATCGCCTTCAAATTTCACTTCCGCACGCGTTTTGTACGTGCCGTCATC
CTTAAAGGAAATCGTGCGTTCCTGCACATAGCCTTCCGGCATGGCGGACTTGAAGAAGTCATGCTGCTTC
ATATGGTCCGGATAACGAGCAAAGCACTGAACACCATAAGTCAGCGTCGTTACCAGAGTCGGCCAAGGTA
CCGGCAGTTTACCAGTAGTACAGATGAACTTCAGCGTCAGTTTACCATTAGTTGCGTCACCTTCACCCTC
GCCACGCACGGAAAACTTATGACCGTTGACATCACCATCCAGTTCCACCAGAATAGGGACGACACCAGTG
AACAGCTCTTCGCCTTTACGCATGCTACCATCGATGCTACCTTTGTACAGTTCATCCATACCATGCGTGA
TGCCCGCTGCGGTTACGAACTCCAGCAGAACCATATGATCGCGTTTCTCGTTCGGATCTTTAGACAGAAC
GCTTTGCGTGCTCAGATAGTGATTGTCTGGCAGCAGAACAGGACCATCA
